>Addgene plasmid #80408 | PR_GEF YFP (2XPDZ-YFP-LARG DH) | addgene partial sequence | sequence record 156609 | CMV-F 5'-CGCAAATGGGCGGTAGGCGTG-3'
TTAGTGAACCGTCAGATCCGCTAGCGCTACCGGACTCAGATCTCGAGCTCAAGCTTATCGATACCGTCGA
CATGGCAAAACAAGAGATTCGAGTGAGGGTTGAAAAGGACCCAGAACTTGGATTTAGCATATCAGGTGGT
GTCGGGGGTAGAGGAAACCCATTCAGACCTGATGATGATGGTATATTTGTAACAAGGGTACAACCTGAAG
GACCAGCATCAAAATTACTGCAGCCAGGTGATAAAATTATTCAGGCTAATGGCTACAGTTTTATAAATAT
TGAACATGGACAAGCAGTGTCCTTGCTAAAAACTTTCCAGAATACAGTTGAACTCATCATTGTACGAGAA
GTTAGTGCTGGTGGTAGTGCAGGAGGGAGTGCTGGCGGGGCAAAACAAGAGATTCGAGTGAGGGTTGAAA
AGGACCCAGAACTTGGATTTAGCATATCAGGTGGTGTCGGGGGTAGAGGAAACCCATTCAGACCTGATGA
TGATGGTATATTTGTAACAAGGGTACAACCTGAAGGACCAGCATCAAAATTACTGCAGCCAGGTGATAAA
ATTATTCAGGCTAATGGCTACAGTTTTATAAATATTGAACATGGACAAGCAGTGTCCTTGCTAAAAACTT
TCCAGAATACAGTTGAACTCATCATTGTACGAGAAGTTTCTAGACTCGAGCTCAAGCTTCGAATTCTGCA
ATCGACGGTACCGCGGGCCCGGGATCCAATGGTGAGCAAGGGCGAGGAGCTGTTCACCGGGGTGGTGCCC
ATCCTGGTCGAGCTGGACGGCGACGTAAACGGCCACAAGTTCAGCGTGTCCGGCGAGGGCGAGGGCGATG
CCACCTACGGCAAGCTGACCCTGAAGTTCATCTGCACCACCGGCAAGCTGCCCGTGCCCTGG
