>Addgene plasmid #80408 | PR_GEF YFP (2XPDZ-YFP-LARG DH) | addgene partial sequence | sequence record 156610 | EXFP-internal-F 5'-ACGACGGCAACTACAAGACC-3'
ACCGCATCGAGCTGAAGGGCATCGACTTCAAGGAGGACGGCAACATCCTGGGGCACAAGCTGGAGTACAA
CTACAACAGCCACAACGTCTATATCATGGCCGACAAGCAGAAGAACGGCATCAAGGTGAACTTCAAGATC
CGCCACAACATCGAGGACGGCAGCGTGCAGCTCGCCGACCACTACCAGCAGAACACCCCCATCGGCGACG
GCCCCGTGCTGCTGCCCGACAACCACTACCTGAGCTACCAGTCCGCCCTGAGCAAAGACCCCAACGAGAA
GCGCGATCACATGGTCCTGCTGGAGTTCGTGACCGCCGCCGGGATCACTCTCGGCATGGACGAGCTGTAC
AAGCTCGAGCTCAAGCTTAGTGCTGGTGGTAGTGCAGGAGGCTCGGCCGGTGGAAGTGCAGGAGGGAGTG
CTGGCGGGGTCGACGACACCCCACCCAACTGGCAGCAGCTTGTTAGTCGAGAAGTGTTACTGGGACTAAA
ACCTTGTGAAATCAAAAGACAGGAAGTGATTAATGAATTGTTCTACACTGAAAGAGCTCATGTTCGAACA
CTGAAGGTTCTTGATCAAGTGTTCTATCAGCGAGTATCCAGAGAAGGAATTCTGTCACCCTCAGAGCTAC
GGAAAATTTTTTCAAACTTGGAAGATATTCTTCAACTTCATATTGGATTGAATGAACAAATGAAGGCTGT
TCGAAAGAGAAATGAGACCTCTGTTATCGATCAGATTGGGGAAGATTTGCTGACATGGTTCAGCGGACCA
GGAGAGGAGAAATTGAAACATGCTGCTGCTACCTTTTGCAGTAACCAACCTTTCGCC
