[The description below was written by a language model from this plasmid's Addgene catalogue record.]
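Description:
PR_GEF YFP (2XPDZ-YFP-LARG DH) is a mammalian expression plasmid built on the pEGFP-N1 backbone, with a total size of about 6.1 kb. It is maintained as a high-copy plasmid in E. coli under kanamycin selection. The roughly 2.1 kb insert was placed between the NheI and NotI sites, both of which are retained, and it sits downstream of the CMV promoter, which gives strong constitutive transcription in transfected mammalian cells. No feature table is provided, so other backbone elements such as the origin of replication, polyadenylation signal or any mammalian selection marker are not itemised in the record.

The payload is a single fusion protein of three parts: two tandem PDZ domains, YFP, and the DH (Dbl homology) domain of human LARG (ARHGEF12), covering amino acids 766–997. The DH domain is the catalytic region of this guanine nucleotide exchange factor and activates the small GTPase RhoA. YFP allows the fusion to be followed by fluorescence microscopy. The record calls the protein "recruitable", which implies that the tandem PDZ domains act as a binding handle through which the fusion can be brought to a partner protein at a chosen location. The identity of that partner and the source of the PDZ domains are not stated.

According to the record and the title of the associated study, the construct is used to activate RhoA locally in living cells. That work examined whether local RhoA activation is enough to induce cytokinetic furrows regardless of spindle position or cell cycle stage.
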