Addgene plasmid #80408: PR_GEF YFP (2XPDZ-YFP-LARG DH)
Purpose: Recruitable YFP tagged RhoA GEF LARG (DH domain). Expresses in mammalian cells
Depositing lab: Michael Glotzer. Depositing organization: University of Chicago. Publication: Local RhoA activation induces cytokinetic furrows independent of spindle position and cell cycle stage. Wagner E, Glotzer M. J Cell Biol. 2016 Jun 20;213(6):641-9. doi: 10.1083/jcb.201603025. Epub 2016 Jun 13. PubMed 27298323.
Backbone
  Vector backbone: pEGFP-N1
  Backbone size w/o insert (bp): 3976
  Total vector size (bp): 6103
  Vector type: Mammalian Expression
Growth in bacteria
  Bacterial resistance: Kanamycin, 50 μg/mL
  Growth temperature: 37°C
  Growth strain: DH5alpha
  Copy number: High Copy
Gene/Insert
  Gene/Insert name: 2XPDZ_YFP_LARG DH (aa 766-997)
  Species: H. sapiens (human)
  Insert size (bp): 2127
  GenBank ID: NM_015313.2
  Entrez Gene: ARHGEF12 (a.k.a. LARG, PRO2792)
  Promoter: CMV
  Tag / fusion protein: YFP
  Cloning method: Restriction Enzyme; 5′ cloning site NheI (not destroyed); 3′ cloning site Not1 (not destroyed)
  Sequencing primers: 5′ GGTTTAGTGAACCGTCAGATCCGCTAGCGC; 3′ CCTCTACAAATGTGGTATGGCTG
Terms and licenses: Academic/Nonprofit Terms; Industry Terms: Not Available to Industry
How to cite: PR_GEF YFP (2XPDZ-YFP-LARG DH) was a gift from Michael Glotzer (Addgene plasmid # 80408 ; http://n2t.net/addgene:80408 ; RRID:Addgene_80408)
