LOCUS       Exported 6103 bp ds-DNA circular SYN 12-MAY-2021
DEFINITION  Recruitable YFP tagged RhoA GEF LARG (DH domain). Expresses in
            mammalian cells.
ACCESSION   .
VERSION     .
KEYWORDS    PR_GEF YFP (2XPDZ-YFP-LARG DH)
SOURCE      synthetic DNA construct
  ORGANISM  synthetic DNA construct
REFERENCE   1 (bases 1 to 6103)
  AUTHORS   Wagner E, Glotzer M
  TITLE     Local RhoA activation induces cytokinetic furrows independent of
            spindle position and cell cycle stage.
  JOURNAL   J Cell Biol. 2016 Jun 20;213(6):641-9. doi: 10.1083/jcb.201603025.
            Epub 2016 Jun 13.
  PUBMED    27298323
REFERENCE   2 (bases 1 to 6103)
  AUTHORS   .
  TITLE     Direct Submission
  JOURNAL   Exported May 12, 2021 from SnapGene Server 1.1.58
            http://www.snapgene.com
FEATURES             Location/Qualifiers
     source          1..6103
                     /organism="synthetic DNA construct"
                     /mol_type="other DNA"
     enhancer        61..364
                     /label=CMV enhancer
                     /note="human cytomegalovirus immediate early enhancer"
     promoter        365..568
                     /label=CMV promoter
                     /note="human cytomegalovirus (CMV) immediate early
                     promoter"
     primer_bind     519..539
                     /label=CMV-F
                     /note="Human CMV immediate early promoter, forward primer"
     misc_feature    1246..1298
                     /label=MCS
                     /note="multiple cloning site"
     CDS             1300..2016
                     /codon_start=1
                     /product="enhanced YFP"
                     /label=EYFP
                     /note="mammalian codon-optimized"
                     /translation="MVSKGEELFTGVVPILVELDGDVNGHKFSVSGEGEGDATYGKLTL
                     KFICTTGKLPVPWPTLVTTFGYGLQCFARYPDHMKQHDFFKSAMPEGYVQERTIFFKDD
                     GNYKTRAEVKFEGDTLVNRIELKGIDFKEDGNILGHKLEYNYNSHNVYIMADKQKNGIK
                     VNFKIRHNIEDGSVQLADHYQQNTPIGDGPVLLPDNHYLSYQSALSKDPNEKRDHMVLL
                     EFVTAAGITLGMDELYK"
     primer_bind     complement(1345..1366)
                     /label=EGFP-N
                     /note="EGFP, reverse primer"
     primer_bind     complement(1606..1625)
                     /label=EXFP-R
                     /note="For distinguishing EGFP variants, reverse primer"
     primer_bind     1953..1974
                     /label=EGFP-C
                     /note="EGFP, forward primer"
     polyA_signal    2891..3012
                     /label=SV40 poly(A) signal
                     /note="SV40 polyadenylation signal"
     primer_bind     complement(2928..2947)
                     /label=SV40pA-R
                     /note="SV40 polyA, reverse primer"
     primer_bind     2982..3001
                     /label=EBV-rev
                     /note="SV40 polyA terminator, reverse primer"
     rep_origin      complement(3019..3474)
                     /direction=LEFT
                     /label=f1 ori
                     /note="f1 bacteriophage origin of replication; arrow
                     indicates direction of (+) strand synthesis"
     primer_bind     complement(3156..3177)
                     /label=F1ori-F
                     /note="F1 origin, forward primer"
     primer_bind     3368..3387
                     /label=F1ori-R
                     /note="F1 origin, reverse primer"
     promoter        3501..3605
                     /gene="bla"
                     /label=AmpR promoter
     promoter        3607..3964
                     /label=SV40 promoter
                     /note="SV40 enhancer and early promoter"
     primer_bind     complement(3630..3650)
                     /label=pBABE 3'
                     /note="SV40 enhancer, reverse primer for pBABE vectors"
     rep_origin      3815..3950
                     /label=SV40 ori
                     /note="SV40 origin of replication"
     primer_bind     3877..3896
                     /label=SV40pro-F
                     /note="SV40 promoter/origin, forward primer"
     CDS             3999..4793
                     /codon_start=1
                     /gene="aph(3')-II (or nptII)"
                     /product="aminoglycoside phosphotransferase from Tn5"
                     /label=NeoR/KanR
                     /note="confers resistance to neomycin, kanamycin, and G418
                     (Geneticin(R))"
                     /translation="MIEQDGLHAGSPAAWVERLFGYDWAQQTIGCSDAAVFRLSAQGRP
                     VLFVKTDLSGALNELQDEAARLSWLATTGVPCAAVLDVVTEAGRDWLLLGEVPGQDLLS
                     SHLAPAEKVSIMADAMRRLHTLDPATCPFDHQAKHRIERARTRMEAGLVDQDDLDEEHQ
                     GLAPAELFARLKASMPDGEDLVVTHGDACLPNIMVENGRFSGFIDCGRLGVADRYQDIA
                     LATRDIAEELGGEWADRFLVLYGIAAPDSQRIAFYRLLDEFF"
     primer_bind     complement(4053..4072)
                     /label=Neo-R
                     /note="Neomycin resistance gene, reverse primer"
     primer_bind     4663..4682
                     /label=Neo-F
                     /note="Neomycin resistance gene, forward primer"
     primer_bind     complement(4981..5000)
                     /label=TK-pA-R
                     /note="Thymidine kinase polyA, reverse primer"
     polyA_signal    5025..5072
                     /label=HSV TK poly(A) signal
                     /note="herpes simplex virus thymidine kinase
                     polyadenylation signal (Cole and Stacy, 1985)"
     rep_origin      5401..5989
                     /direction=RIGHT
                     /label=ori
                     /note="high-copy-number ColE1/pMB1/pBR322/pUC origin of
                     replication"
     primer_bind     5890..5909
                     /label=pBR322ori-F
                     /note="pBR322 origin, forward primer"
ORIGIN
        1 tagttattaa tagtaatcaa ttacggggtc attagttcat agcccatata tggagttccg
       61 cgttacataa cttacggtaa atggcccgcc tggctgaccg cccaacgacc cccgcccatt
      121 gacgtcaata atgacgtatg ttcccatagt aacgccaata gggactttcc attgacgtca
      181 atgggtggag tatttacggt aaactgccca cttggcagta catcaagtgt atcatatgcc
      241 aagtacgccc cctattgacg tcaatgacgg taaatggccc gcctggcatt atgcccagta
      301 catgacctta tgggactttc ctacttggca gtacatctac gtattagtca tcgctattac
      361 catggtgatg cggttttggc agtacatcaa tgggcgtgga tagcggtttg actcacgggg
      421 atttccaagt ctccacccca ttgacgtcaa tgggagtttg ttttggcacc aaaatcaacg
      481 ggactttcca aaatgtcgta acaactccgc cccattgacg caaatgggcg gtaggcgtgt
      541 acggtgggag gtctatataa gcagagctgg tttagtgaac cgtcagatcc gctagcgcta
      601 ccggactcag atctcgagct caagcttatc gataccgtcg acatggcaaa acaagagatt
      661 cgagtgaggg ttgaaaagga cccagaactt ggatttagca tatcaggtgg tgtcgggggt
      721 agaggaaacc cattcagacc tgatgatgat ggtatatttg taacaagggt acaacctgaa
      781 ggaccagcat caaaattact gcagccaggt gataaaatta ttcaggctaa tggctacagt
      841 tttataaata ttgaacatgg acaagcagtg tccttgctaa aaactttcca gaatacagtt
      901 gaactcatca ttgtacgaga agttagtgct ggtggtagtg caggagggag tgctggcggg
      961 gcaaaacaag agattcgagt gagggttgaa aaggacccag aacttggatt tagcatatca
     1021 ggtggtgtcg ggggtagagg aaacccattc agacctgatg atgatggtat atttgtaaca
     1081 agggtacaac ctgaaggacc agcatcaaaa ttactgcagc caggtgataa aattattcag
     1141 gctaatggct acagttttat aaatattgaa catggacaag cagtgtcctt gctaaaaact
     1201 ttccagaata cagttgaact catcattgta cgagaagttt ctagactcga gctcaagctt
     1261 cgaattctgc aatcgacggt accgcgggcc cgggatccaa tggtgagcaa gggcgaggag
     1321 ctgttcaccg gggtggtgcc catcctggtc gagctggacg gcgacgtaaa cggccacaag
     1381 ttcagcgtgt ccggcgaggg cgagggcgat gccacctacg gcaagctgac cctgaagttc
     1441 atctgcacca ccggcaagct gcccgtgccc tggcccaccc tcgtgaccac cttcggctac
     1501 ggcctgcagt gcttcgcccg ctaccccgac cacatgaagc agcacgactt cttcaagtcc
     1561 gccatgcccg aaggctacgt ccaggagcgc accatcttct tcaaggacga cggcaactac
     1621 aagacccgcg ccgaggtgaa gttcgagggc gacaccctgg tgaaccgcat cgagctgaag
     1681 ggcatcgact tcaaggagga cggcaacatc ctggggcaca agctggagta caactacaac
     1741 agccacaacg tctatatcat ggccgacaag cagaagaacg gcatcaaggt gaacttcaag
     1801 atccgccaca acatcgagga cggcagcgtg cagctcgccg accactacca gcagaacacc
     1861 cccatcggcg acggccccgt gctgctgccc gacaaccact acctgagcta ccagtccgcc
     1921 ctgagcaaag accccaacga gaagcgcgat cacatggtcc tgctggagtt cgtgaccgcc
     1981 gccgggatca ctctcggcat ggacgagctg tacaagctcg agctcaagct tagtgctggt
     2041 ggtagtgcag gaggctcggc cggtggaagt gcaggaggga gtgctggcgg ggtcgacgac
     2101 accccaccca actggcagca gcttgttagt cgagaagtgt tactgggact aaaaccttgt
     2161 gaaatcaaaa gacaggaagt gattaatgaa ttgttctaca ctgaaagagc tcatgttcga
     2221 acactgaagg ttcttgatca agtgttctat cagcgagtat ccagagaagg aattctgtca
     2281 ccctcagagc tacggaaaat tttttcaaac ttggaagata ttcttcaact tcatattgga
     2341 ttgaatgaac aaatgaaggc tgttcgaaag agaaatgaga cctctgttat cgatcagatt
     2401 ggggaagatt tgctgacatg gttcagcgga ccaggagagg agaaattgaa acatgctgct
     2461 gctacctttt gcagtaacca acctttcgcc ctggaaatga tcaaatctcg tcagaaaaag
     2521 gattctcgat ttcagacttt tgtgcaagat gctgaaagta atccactgtg tcgtcgtctt
     2581 caactgaagg atattattcc cactcaaatg caaaggctta ctaagtaccc acttctgttg
     2641 gataatattg ccaaatacac agaatggcca acagaaaggg agaaggtgaa gaaagctgca
     2701 gatcactgtc gtcagatctt aaattatgta aatcaggctg tcaaggaggc agaaaacaag
     2761 cagcgctaag cggccgcgac tctagatcat aatcagccat accacatttg tagaggtttt
     2821 acttgcttta aaaaacctcc cacacctccc cctgaacctg aaacataaaa tgaatgcaat
     2881 tgttgttgtt aacttgttta ttgcagctta taatggttac aaataaagca atagcatcac
     2941 aaatttcaca aataaagcat ttttttcact gcattctagt tgtggtttgt ccaaactcat
     3001 caatgtatct taaggcgtaa attgtaagcg ttaatatttt gttaaaattc gcgttaaatt
     3061 tttgttaaat cagctcattt tttaaccaat aggccgaaat cggcaaaatc ccttataaat
     3121 caaaagaata gaccgagata gggttgagtg ttgttccagt ttggaacaag agtccactat
     3181 taaagaacgt ggactccaac gtcaaaggnn nnnnnnnnnn nnnnnnnnnn nnnnnnnnnn
     3241 nnnnnnnnnn nnnnnnntnn nnnnnnnnnn nnnnnnnnnn nnnnnnnnnn nnnnnnnnnn
     3301 nnnnnnnnnn nnnnnnnnnn nnnnnnnnnn nnnnnnnnnn nnnnnnnnng nnnnnnnnnn
     3361 nnnnnnnnnn nnnnnnnnnn nnnnnnnnnn nnnnnnnnnn nnnnnnnnnn nnnnnnnnnn
     3421 nnnnnnnnnn nnnnnnnnnn nnnnnnnnnn nnnnnnnnnn nnnnnnnnnn nnnncaggtg
     3481 gcacttttcg gggaaatgtg cgcggaaccc ctatttgttt atttttctaa atacattcaa
     3541 atatgtatcc gctcatgaga caataaccct gataaatgct tcaataatat tgaaaaagga
     3601 agagtcctga ggcggaaaga accagctgtg gaatgtgtgt cagttagggt gtggaaagtc
     3661 cccaggctcc ccagcaggca gaagtatgca aagcatgcat ctcaattagt cagcaaccag
     3721 gtgtggaaag tccccaggct ccccagcagg cagaagtatg caaagcatgc atctcaatta
     3781 gtcagcaacc atagtcccgc ccctaactcc gcccatcccg cccctaactc cgcccagttc
     3841 cgcccattct ccgccccatg gctgactaat tttttttatt tatgcagagg ccgaggccgc
     3901 ctcggcctct gagctattcc agaagtagtg aggaggcttt tttggaggcc taggcttttg
     3961 caaagatcga tcaagagaca ggatgaggat cgtttcgcat gattgaacaa gatggattgc
     4021 acgcaggttc tccggccgct tgggtggaga ggctattcgg ctatgactgg gcacaacaga
     4081 caatcggctg ctctgatgcc gccgtgttcc ggctgtcagc gcaggggcgc ccggttcttt
     4141 ttgtcaagac cgacctgtcc ggtgccctga atgaactgca agacgaggca gcgcggctat
     4201 cgtggctggc cacgacgggc gttccttgcg cagctgtgct cgacgttgtc actgaagcgg
     4261 gaagggactg gctgctattg ggcgaagtgc cggggcagga tctcctgtca tctcaccttg
     4321 ctcctgccga gaaagtatcc atcatggctg atgcaatgcg gcggctgcat acgcttgatc
     4381 cggctacctg cccattcgac caccaagcga aacatcgcat cgagcgagca cgtactcgga
     4441 tggaagccgg tcttgtcgat caggatgatc tggacgaaga gcatcagggg ctcgcgccag
     4501 ccgaactgtt cgccaggctc aaggcgagca tgcccgacgg cgaggatctc gtcgtgaccc
     4561 atggcgatgc ctgcttgccg aatatcatgg tggaaaatgg ccgcttttct ggattcatcg
     4621 actgtggccg gctgggtgtg gcggaccgct atcaggacat agcgttggct acccgtgata
     4681 ttgctgaaga gcttggcggc gaatgggctg accgcttcct cgtgctttac ggtatcgccg
     4741 ctcccgattc gcagcgcatc gccttctatc gccttcttga cgagttcttc tgagcgggac
     4801 tctggggttc gaaatgaccg accaagcgac gcccaacctg ccatcacgag atttcgattc
     4861 caccgccgcc ttctatgaaa ggttgggctt cggaatcgtt ttccgggacg ccggctggat
     4921 gatcctccag cgcggggatc tcatgctgga gttcttcgcc caccctaggg ggaggctaac
     4981 tgaaacacgg aaggagacaa taccggaagg aacccgcgct atgacggcaa taaaaagaca
     5041 gaataaaacg cacggtgttg ggtcgtttgt tcataaacgc ggggttcggt cccagggctg
     5101 gcactctgtc gataccccac cgagacccca ttggggccaa tacgcccgcg tttcttcctt
     5161 ttccccaccc caccccccaa gttcgggtga aggcccaggg ctcgcagcca acgtcggggc
     5221 ggcaggccct gccatagcct caggttactc atatatactt tagattgatt taaaacttca
     5281 tttttaattt aaaaggatct aggtgaagat cctttttgat aatctcatga ccaaaatccc
     5341 ttaacgtgag ttttcgttcc actgagcgtc agaccccgta gaaaagatca aaggatcttc
     5401 ttgagatcct ttttttctgc gcgtaatctg ctgcttgcaa acaaaaaaac caccgctacc
     5461 agcggtggtt tgtttgccgg atcaagagct accaactctt tttccgaagg taactggctt
     5521 cagcagagcg cagataccaa atactgtcct tctagtgtag ccgtagttag gccaccactt
     5581 caagaactct gtagcaccgc ctacatacct cgctctgcta atcctgttac cagtggctgc
     5641 tgccagtggc gataagtcgt gtcttaccgg gttggactca agacgatagt taccggataa
     5701 ggcgcagcgg tcgggctgaa cggggggttc gtgcacacag cccagcttgg agcgaacgac
     5761 ctacaccgaa ctgagatacc tacagcgtga gctatgagaa agcgccacgc ttcccgaagg
     5821 gagaaaggcg gacaggtatc cggtaagcgg cagggtcgga acaggagagc gcacgaggga
     5881 gcttccaggg ggaaacgcct ggtatcttta tagtcctgtc gggtttcgcc acctctgact
     5941 tgagcgtcga tttttgtgat gctcgtcagg ggggcggagc ctatggaaaa acgccagcaa
     6001 cgcggccttt ttacggttcc tggccttttg ctggcctttt gctcacatgt tctttcctgc
     6061 gttatcccct gattctgtgg ataaccgtat taccgccatg cat
//
